>Addgene plasmid #8648 | p3868 HA-E6-AP | addgene full sequence | sequence record 175722 | Addgene NGS Result
CAGCTGGCGAAAGGGGGATGTGCTGCAAGGCGATTAAGTTGGGTAACGCCAGGGTTTTCCCAGTCACGAC
GTTGTAAAACGACGGCCAGTGCCAAGCTGATCTATACATTGAATCAATATTGGCAATTAGCCATATTAGT
CATTGGTTATATAGCATAAATCAATATTGGCTATTGGCCATTGCATACGTTGTATCTATATCATAATATG
TACATTTATATTGGCTCATGTCCAATATGACCGCCATGTTGACATTGATTATTGACTAGTTATTAATAGT
AATCAATTACGGGGTCATTAGTTCATAGCCCATATATGGAGTTCCGCGTTACATAACTTACGGTAAATGG
CCCGCCTGGCTGACCGCCCAACGACCCCCGCCCATTGACGTCAATAATGACGTATGTTCCCATAGTAACG
CCAATAGGGACTTTCCATTGACGTCAATGGGTGGAGTATTTACGGTAAACTGCCCACTTGGCAGTACATC
AAGTGTATCATATGCCAAGTCCGCCCCCTATTGACGTCAATGACGGTAAATGGCCCGCCTGGCATTATGC
CCAGTACATGACCTTACGGGACTTTCCTACTTGGCAGTACATCTACGTATTAGTCATCGCTATTACCATG
GTGATGCGGTTTTGGCAGTACACCAATGGGCGTGGATAGCGGTTTGACTCACGGGGATTTCCAAGTCTCC
ACCCCATTGACGTCAATGGGAGTTTGTTTTGGCACCAAAATCAACGGGACTTTCCAAAATGTCGTAATAA
CCCCGCCCCGTTGACGCAAATGGGCGGTAGGCGTGTACGGTGGGAGGTCTATATAAGCAGAGCTCGTTTA
GTGAACCGTCAGAATTGTTTTTATTTTTAATTTTCTTTCAAATACTTCCATCGAATTCAGATCCACCATG
TACCCATACGATGTTCCAGATTACGCTGAAGCCTGCACGAATGAGTTTTGTGCTTCCTGTCCAACTTTTC
TTCGTATGGATAATAATGCAGCAGCTATTAAAGCCCTCGAGCTTTATAAGATTAATGCAAAACTCTGTGA
TCCTCATCCCTCCAAGAAAGGAGCAAGCTCAGCTTACCTTGAGAACTCGAAAGGTGCCCCCAACAACTCC
TGCTCTGAGATAAAAATGAACAAGAAAGGCGCTAGAATTGATTTTAAAGATGTGACTTACTTAACAGAAG
AGAAGGTATATGAAATTCTTGAATTATGTAGAGAAAGAGAGGATTATTCCCCTTTAATCCGTGTTATTGG
AAGAGTTTTTTCTAGTGCTGAGGCATTGGTACAGAGCTTCCGGAAAGTTAAACAACACACCAAGGAAGAA
CTGAAATCTCTTCAAGCAAAAGATGAAGACAAAGATGAAGATGAAAAGGAAAAAGCTGCATGTTCTGCTG
CTGCTATGGAAGAAGACTCAGAAGCATCTTCCTCAAGGATAGGTGATAGCTCACAGGGAGACAACAATTT
GCAAAAATTAGGCCCTGATGATGTGTCTGTGGATATTGATGCCATTAGAAGGGTCTACACCAGATTGCTC
TCTAATGAAAAAATTGAAACTGCCTTTCTCAATGCACTTGTATATTTGTCACCTAACGTGGAATGTGACT
TGACGTATCACAATGTATACTCTCGAGATCCTAATTATCTGAATTTGTTCATTATCGTAATGGAGAATAG
AAATCTCCACAGTCCTGAATATCTGGAAATGGCTTTGCCATTATTTTGCAAAGCGATGAGCAAGCTACCC
CTTGCAGCCCAAGGAAAACTGATCAGACTGTGGTCTAAATACAATGCAGACCAGATTCGGAGAATGATGG
AGACATTTCAGCAACTTATTACTTATAAAGTCATAAGCAATGAATTTAACAGTCGAAATCTAGTGAATGA
TGATGATGCCATTGTTGCTGCTTCGAAGTGCTTGAAAATGGTTTACTATGCAAATGTAGTGGGAGGGGAA
GTGGACACAAATCACAATGAAGAAGATGATGAAGAGCCCATCCCTGAGTCCAGCGAGCTGACACTTCAGG
AACTTTTGGGAGAAGAAAGAAGAAACAAGAAAGGTCCTCGAGTGGACCCCCTGGAAACTGAACTTGGTGT
TAAAACCCTGGATTGTCGAAAACCACTTATCCCTTTTGAAGAGTTTATTAATGAACCACTGAATGAGGTT
CTAGAAATGGATAAAGATTATACTTTTTTCAAAGTAGAAACAGAGAACAAATTCTCTTTTATGACATGTC
CCTTTATATTGAATGCTGTCACAAAGAATTTGGGATTATATTATGACAATAGAATTCGCATGTACAGTGA
ACGAAGAATCACTGTTCTCTACAGCTTAGTTCAAGGACAGCAGTTGAATCCATATTTGAGACTCAAAGTT
AGACGTGACCATATCATAGATGATGCACTTGTCCGGCTAGAGATGATCGCTATGGAAAATCCTGCAGACT
TGAAGAAGCAGTTGTATGTGGAATTTGAAGGAGAACAAGGAGTTGATGAGGGAGGTGTTTCCAAAGAATT
TTTTCAGCTGGTTGTGGAGGAAATCTTCAATCCAGATATTGGTATGTTCACATACGATGAATCTACAAAA
TTGTTTTGGTTTAATCCATCTTCTTTTGAAACTGAGGGTCAGTTTACTCTGATTGGCATAGTACTGGGTC
TGGCTATTTACAATAACTGTATACTGGATGTACATTTTCCCATGGTTGTCTACAGGAAGCTAATGGGGAA
AAAAGGAACTTTTCGTGACTTGGGAGACTCTCACCCAGTTCTATATCAGAGTTTAAAAGATTTATTGGAG
TATGAAGGGAATGTGGAAGATGACATGATGATCACTTTCCAGATATCACAGACAGATCTTTTTGGTAACC
CAATGATGTATGATCTAAAGGAAAATGGTGATAAAATTCCAATTACAAATGAAAACAGGAAGGAATTTGT
CAATCTTTATTCTGACTACATTCTCAATAAATCAGTAGAAAAACAGTTCAAGGCTTTTCGGAGAGGTTTT
CATATGGTGACCAATGAATCTCCCTTAAAGTACTTATTCAGACCAGAAGAAATTGAATTGCTTATATGTG
GAAGCCGGAATCTAGATTTCCAAGCACTAGAAGAAACTACAGAATATGACGGTGGCTATACCAGGGACTC
TGTTCTGATTAGGGAGTTCTGGGAAATCGTTCATTCATTTACAGATGAACAGAAAAGACTCTTCTTGCAG
TTTACAACGGGCACAGACAGAGCACCTGTGGGAGGACTAGGAAAATTAAAGATGATTATAGCCAAAAATG
GCCCAGACACAGAAAGGTTACCTACATCTCATACTTGCTTTAATGTGCTTTTACTTCCGGAATACTCAAG
CAAAGAAAAACTTAAAGAGAGATTGTTGAAGGCCATCACGTATGCCAAAGGATTTGGCATGCTGTAAAAC
GCGGCCGCTGCAGATCTGATCCTTTCCTGGGACCCGGCAAGAACCAAAAACTCACTCTCTTCAAGGAAAT
CCGTAATGTTAAACCCGACACGATGAAGCTTGCATGCCTGCAGGTCGACTCTAGAGGATCCCGGGTGGCA
TCCCTGTGACCCCTCCCCAGTGCCTCTCCTGGCCCTGGAAGTTGCCACTCCAGTGCCCACCAGCCTTGTC
CTAATAAAATTAAGTTGCATCATTTTGTCTGACTAGGTGTCCTTCTATAATATTATGGGGTGGAGGGGGG
TGGTATGGAGCAAGGGGCAAGTTGGGAAGACAACCTGTAGGGCCTGCGGGGTCTATTGGGAACCAAGCTG
GAGTGCAGTGGCACAATCTTGGCTCACTGCAATCTCCGCCTCCTGGGTTCAAGCGATTCTCCTGCCTCAG
CCTCCCGAGTTGTTGGGATTCCAGGCATGCATGACCAGGCTCAGCTAATTTTTGTTTTTTTGGTAGAGAC
GGGGTTTCACCATATTGGCCAGGCTGGTCTCCAACTCCTAATCTCAGGTGATCTACCCACCTTGGCCTCC
CAAATTGCTGGGATTACAGGCGTGAACCACTGCTCCCTTCCCTGTCCTTCTGATTTTAAAATAACTATAC
CAGCAGGAGGACGTCCAGACACAGCATAGGCTACCTGGCCATGCCCAACCGGTGGGACATTTGAGTTGCT
TGCTTGGCACTGTCCTCTCATGCGTTGGGTCCACTCAGTAGATGCCTGTTGAATTGGGTACGCGGCCAGC
TTGGCTGTGGAATGTGTGTCAGTTAGGGTGTGGAAAGTCCCCAGGCTCCCCAGCAGGCAGAAGTATGCAA
AGCATGCATCTCAATTAGTCAGCAACCAGGTGTGGAAAGTCCCCAGGCTCCCCAGCAGGCAGAAGTATGC
AAAGCATGCATCTCAATTAGTCAGCAACCATAGTCCCGCCCCTAACTCCGCCCATCCCGCCCCTAACTCC
GCCCAGTTCCGCCCATTCTCCGCCCCATGGCTGACTAATTTTTTTTATTTATGCAGAGGCCGAGGCCGCC
TCGGCCTCTGAGCTATTCCAGAAGTAGTGAGGAGGCTTTTTTGGAGGCCTAGGCTTTTGCAAAAAGCTCC
TCGAGGAACTGAAAAACCAGAAAGTTAACTGGTAAGTTTAGTCTTTTTGTCTTTTATTTCAGGTCCCGGA
TCCGGTGGTGGTGCAAATCAAAGAACTGCTCCTCAGTGGATGTTGCCTTTACTTCTAGGCCTGTACGGAA
GTGTTACTTCTGCTCTAAAAGCTGCTGCAGGTCGACTCTAGGGCCGCGTACCGAGCTCGAATTCCCTATA
GTGAGTCGTATTAAATTCGTAATCATGTCATAGCTGTTTCCTGTGTGAAATTGTTATCCGCTCACAATTC
CACACAACATACGAGCCGGAAGCATAAAGTGTAAAGCCTGGGGTGCCTAATGAGTGAGCTAACTCACATT
AATTGCGTTGCGCTCACTGCCCGCTTTCCAGTCGGGAAACCTGTCGTGCCAGCTGCATTAATGAATCGGC
CAACGCGCGGGGAGAGGCGGTTTGCGTATTGGGCGCTCTTCCGCTTCCTCGCTCACTGACTCGCTGCGCT
CGGTCGTTCGGCTGCGGCGAGCGGTATCAGCTCACTCAAAGGCGGTAATACGGTTATCCACAGAATCAGG
GGATAACGCAGGAAAGAACATGTGAGCAAAAGGCCAGCAAAAGGCCAGGAACCGTAAAAAGGCCGCGTTG
CTGGCGTTTTTCCATAGGCTCCGCCCCCCTGACGAGCATCACAAAAATCGACGCTCAAGTCAGAGGTGGC
GAAACCCGACAGGACTATAAAGATACCAGGCGTTTCCCCCTGGAAGCTCCCTCGTGCGCTCTCCTGTTCC
GACCCTGCCGCTTACCGGATACCTGTCCGCCTTTCTCCCTTCGGGAAGCGTGGCGCTTTCTCATAGCTCA
CGCTGTAGGTATCTCAGTTCGGTGTAGGTCGTTCGCTCCAAGCTGGGCTGTGTGCACGAACCCCCCGTTC
AGCCCGACCGCTGCGCCTTATCCGGTAACTATCGTCTTGAGTCCAACCCGGTAAGACACGACTTATCGCC
ACTGGCAGCAGCCACTGGTAACAGGATTAGCAGAGCGAGGTATGTAGGCGGTGCTACAGAGTTCTTGAAG
TGGTGGCCTAACTACGGCTACACTAGAAGAACAGTATTTGGTATCTGCGCTCTGCTGAAGCCAGTTACCT
TCGGAAAAAGAGTTGGTAGCTCTTGATCCGGCAAACAAACCACCGCTGGTAGCGGTGGTTTTTTTGTTTG
CAAGCAGCAGATTACGCGCAGAAAAAAAGGATCTCAAGAAGATCCTTTGATCTTTTCTACGGGGTCTGAC
GCTCAGTGGAACGAAAACTCACGTTAAGGGATTTTGGTCATGAGATTATCAAAAAGGATCTTCACCTAGA
TCCTTTTAAATTAAAAATGAAGTTTTAAATCAATCTAAAGTATATATGAGTAAACTTGGTCTGACAGTTA
CCAATGCTTAATCAGTGAGGCACCTATCTCAGCGATCTGTCTATTTCGTTCATCCATAGTTGCCTGACTC
CCCGTCGTGTAGATAACTACGATACGGGAGGGCTTACCATCTGGCCCCAGTGCTGCAATGATACCGCGAG
ACCCACGCTCACCGGCTCCAGATTTATCAGCAATAAACCAGCCAGCCGGAAGGGCCGAGCGCAGAAGTGG
TCCTGCAACTTTATCCGCCTCCATCCAGTCTATTAATTGTTGCCGGGAAGCTAGAGTAAGTAGTTCGCCA
GTTAATAGTTTGCGCAACGTTGTTGCCATTGCTACAGGCATCGTGGTGTCACGCTCGTCGTTTGGTATGG
CTTCATTCAGCTCCGGTTCCCAACGATCAAGGCGAGTTACATGATCCCCCATGTTGTGCAAAAAAGCGGT
TAGCTCCTTCGGTCCTCCGATCGTTGTCAGAAGTAAGTTGGCCGCAGTGTTATCACTCATGGTTATGGCA
GCACTGCATAATTCTCTTACTGTCATGCCATCCGTAAGATGCTTTTCTGTGACTGGTGAGTACTCAACCA
AGTCATTCTGAGAATAGTGTATGCGGCGACCGAGTTGCTCTTGCCCGGCGTCAATACGGGATAATACCGC
GCCACATAGCAGAACTTTAAAAGTGCTCATCATTGGAAAACGTTCTTCGGGGCGAAAACTCTCAAGGATC
TTACCGCTGTTGAGATCCAGTTCGATGTAACCCACTCGTGCACCCAACTGATCTTCAGCATCTTTTACTT
TCACCAGCGTTTCTGGGTGAGCAAAAACAGGAAGGCAAAATGCCGCAAAAAAGGGAATAAGGGCGACACG
GAAATGTTGAATACTCATACTCTTCCTTTTTCAATATTATTGAAGCATTTATCAGGGTTATTGTCTCATG
AGCGGATACATATTTGAATGTATTTAGAAAAATAAACAAATAGGGGTTCCGCGCACATTTCCCCGAAAAG
TGCCACCTG
[124 nt withheld, positions 6940-7063]
C
[91 nt withheld, positions 7065-7155]
A
[49 nt withheld, positions 7157-7205]
CCTTTGACGTTGGAGTCCACGTTCTTT
[37 nt withheld, positions 7233-7269]
ACCCTATCTCGGTCTATTCTTTTGATTTATAAGGGATTTTGCCGATTTCGGCCTATTGGTTAAAAAATGA
GCTGATTTAACAAAAATTTAACGCGAATTTTAACAAAATATTAACGCTTACAATTTCCATTCGCCATTCA
GGCTGCGCAACTGTTGGGAAGGGCGATCGGTGCGGGCCTCTTCGCTATTACGC
Features (pLannotate 1.2.2; 21 found; start..end, strand, type, name):
    251..630     +  enhancer       CMV enhancer: human cytomegalovirus immediate early enhancer
    632..831     +  promoter       CMV promoter: human cytomegalovirus (CMV) immediate early promoter
    911..937     +  CDS            3xHA (fragment): three tandem HA epitope tags
    938..3424    +  CDS            UBE3A (fragment): UBE3A_HUMAN - Also known as E6AP From Homo sapiens (Human).
   3448..3531    +  CDS            PH (fragment): PYHD_NPVAC - Also known as P29, POLH. Experimental evidence at protein level: Swiss-Prot protein existence level 1. Major component of the virus occlusion bodies which are large proteinaceous structures termed polyhedra. These structures serve as the protective package for the virus particles outside the infected host and allow natural transmission of virus between insect hosts, assisting persistence in the environment. Forms the paracrystalline lattice of polyhedra and interacts with enveloped virions as well as other accessory molecules and structures to form a mature viral occlusion body. F
   3526..3562    -  misc_feature   MCS (fragment): pUC18/19 multiple cloning site
   3563..4185    +  polyA_signal   hGH poly(A) signal: human growth hormone polyadenylation signal
   4214..4543    +  promoter       SV40 promoter: SV40 enhancer and early promoter
   4582..4678    +  intron         SV40 intron: modified SV40 intron with splice donor and acceptor sites
   4715..4731    -  misc_feature   MCS (fragment): pUC18/19 multiple cloning site
   4738..4754    -  misc_feature   MCS (fragment): pUC18/19 multiple cloning site
   4755..4773    -  promoter       T7 promoter: promoter for bacteriophage T7 RNA polymerase
   4811..4827    -  protein_bind   lac operator: The lac repressor binds to the lac operator to inhibit transcription in E. coli. This inhibition can be relieved by adding lactose or isopropyl-β-D-thiogalactopyranoside (IPTG). lac repressor encoded by lacI
   4835..4865    -  promoter       lac promoter: promoter for the E. coli lac operon
   4880..4901    -  protein_bind   CAP binding site: CAP binding activates transcription in the presence of cAMP. E. coli catabolite activator protein
   4914..5006    -  CDS            lacI (fragment): lac repressor; lacI; The lac repressor binds to the lac operator to inhibit transcription in E. coli. This inhibition can be relieved by adding lactose or isopropyl-β-D-thiogalactopyranoside (IPTG).
   5189..5777    -  rep_origin     ori: high-copy-number ColE1/pMB1/pBR322/pUC origin of replication
   5948..6808    -  CDS            AmpR: β-lactamase; bla; confers resistance to ampicillin, carbenicillin, and related antibiotics
   6809..6913    -  promoter       AmpR promoter: bla
   6940..7368    +  rep_origin     f1 ori (sequence partly withheld): f1 bacteriophage origin of replication; arrow indicates direction of (+) strand synthesis
   7399..91      -  CDS            lacZα (fragment) (across the origin): LacZα fragment of β-galactosidase; lacZ fragment
