[The description below was written by a language model from this plasmid's Addgene catalogue record and pLannotate feature annotations shown in this document.]
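Description:
p3868 HA-E6-AP is a mammalian expression plasmid built on the pCMV4 backbone that drives production of HA-tagged human E6-AP, the ubiquitin-protein ligase encoded by UBE3A. In E. coli it is maintained at high copy through a ColE1/pUC-type origin and selected with ampicillin via the β-lactamase gene. An f1 origin is also present, which would permit single-stranded DNA production. No mammalian selection marker is annotated or recorded, so the plasmid appears suited to transient transfection. The SV40 enhancer/early promoter region downstream of the expression cassette contains the SV40 origin, which can support episomal replication in cells expressing large T antigen.

The expression unit consists of the human cytomegalovirus immediate early enhancer and promoter, a short HA epitope sequence (annotated as a 27-nt fragment, consistent with a single HA tag), and roughly 2.5 kb of UBE3A coding sequence fused directly downstream, so the tag sits at the N terminus. Transcripts terminate at the human growth hormone polyadenylation signal. According to the depositor, the encoded E6-AP lacks the first 22 amino acids of isoform 1. The insert was placed between a BamHI site, destroyed during cloning, and a retained HindIII site. A small fragment matching baculovirus polyhedrin lies just after the insert and is probably carry-over from an earlier subcloning vector, although the record does not explain it. Residual lac, T7 and polylinker fragments are backbone remnants.

The associated publication examines the role of E6-AP in regulating p53 protein levels in HPV-positive and HPV-negative cells. This fits use of the plasmid to overexpress an epitope-tagged E6-AP that can be detected or immunoprecipitated with anti-HA antibodies.
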