Addgene plasmid #8648: p3868 HA-E6-AP
Depositing lab: Peter Howley. Depositing organization: Harvard Medical School. Publication: The role of E6AP in the regulation of p53 protein levels in human papillomavirus (HPV)-positive and HPV-negative cells. Talis AL, Huibregtse JM, Howley PM. J Biol Chem 1998 Mar 13;273(11):6439-45. 10.1074/jbc.273.11.6439 PubMed 9497376.
Backbone
  Vector backbone: pCMV4
  Backbone size w/o insert (bp): 4874
  Vector type: Mammalian Expression
Growth in bacteria
  Bacterial resistance: Ampicillin, 100 μg/mL
  Growth temperature: 37°C
  Growth strain: DH5alpha
  Copy number: High Copy
Gene/Insert
  Gene/Insert name: E6-AP
  Species: H. sapiens (human)
  Insert size (bp): 2500
  Entrez Gene: UBE3A (a.k.a. ANCR, AS, E6-AP, EPVE6AP, HPVE6A, PIX1)
  Tag / fusion protein: HA (N terminal on insert)
  Cloning method: Restriction Enzyme; 5′ cloning site BamHI (destroyed during cloning); 3′ cloning site HindIII (not destroyed)
  Sequencing primers: 5′ CMV Forward
Terms and licenses: Academic/Nonprofit Terms; Industry Terms: Not Available to Industry
Depositor comments: See author's map. E6-AP is missing the first 22 amino acids of isoform 1 (protein starts with MEACT NEFCA).
How to cite: p3868 HA-E6-AP was a gift from Peter Howley (Addgene plasmid # 8648 ; http://n2t.net/addgene:8648 ; RRID:Addgene_8648)
